Addgene plasmid #184295: pX601-AAV-CMV::NLS-SaCas9-NLS-3xHA-bGHpA;U6::BsaI-sgRNA-Adrb1
Purpose: A single vector containing Cas9 from Staphylococcus aureus (SaCas9) and its sgRNA targeting Adrb1
Depositing lab: Bernardo Sabatini. Depositing organization: Harvard Medical School.
Backbone
  Vector backbone: pX601-AAV-CMV::NLS-SaCas9-NLS-3xHA-bGHpA;U6::BsaI-sgRNA
  Total vector size (bp): 7447
  Modifications to backbone: sgRNA targeting Adrb1 was inserted via BsaI restriction digest
  Vector type: Mammalian Expression, AAV, CRISPR
Growth in bacteria
  Bacterial resistance: Ampicillin, 100 μg/mL
  Growth temperature: 30°C
  Growth strain: NEB Stable
  Copy number: Unknown
Gene/Insert
  Gene/Insert name: sgRNA-Adrb1
Resource information
  A portion of this plasmid was derived from a plasmid made by: The backbone vector is from Addgene and was cloned and validated at the Genome Engineering & iPSC Center.
Terms and licenses: Academic/Nonprofit Terms; Industry Terms: Not Available to Industry
How to cite: pX601-AAV-CMV::NLS-SaCas9-NLS-3xHA-bGHpA;U6::BsaI-sgRNA-Adrb1 was a gift from Bernardo Sabatini (Addgene plasmid # 184295 ; http://n2t.net/addgene:184295 ; RRID:Addgene_184295)
