[The description below was written by a language model from this plasmid's Addgene catalogue record and pLannotate feature annotations shown in this document.]
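Description:
pX601-AAV-CMV::NLS-SaCas9-NLS-3xHA-bGHpA;U6::BsaI-sgRNA-Adrb1 is an all-in-one AAV transfer plasmid of about 7.4 kb for CRISPR genome editing in mammalian cells. It combines the Staphylococcus aureus Cas9 nuclease and a guide RNA against Adrb1 in a single vector. In bacteria it is maintained through a high-copy ColE1/pUC-type origin and selected with ampicillin via the β-lactamase gene. An f1 phage origin and small remnants of pBR322 bom and rop sequences are also annotated in the backbone.

The payload lies between AAV2 inverted terminal repeats, which are the cis elements needed for replication and packaging of the intervening DNA into recombinant AAV particles. One ITR is annotated in full, while the other is detected only as fragments, as often happens with these repeat-rich, structured regions in sequencing-based annotation. Within the ITRs, the CMV immediate-early enhancer and promoter drive SaCas9, followed by a nucleoplasmin bipartite nuclear localization signal, a 3xHA epitope tag for detection, and the bovine growth hormone polyadenylation signal. The construct name also indicates an N-terminal NLS, which the feature table does not annotate separately. A second cassette uses the human U6 RNA polymerase III promoter to express the Adrb1-targeting spacer, which was cloned through the backbone's BsaI sites and is fused to the SaCas9 guide RNA scaffold.

SaCas9 is compact enough for nuclease and guide to fit together within AAV packaging capacity, so the plasmid suits production of a single AAV for disrupting Adrb1, or direct transfection. The record does not state the target species or the spacer's position in the gene.
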