Features (pLannotate 1.2.2; 20 found; start..end, strand, type, name):
     53..104     +  misc_feature   bom (fragment): basis of mobility region from pBR322
    109..249     -  repeat_region  AAV2 ITR: inverted terminal repeat of adeno-associated virus serotype 2 inverted
    263..338     -  misc_RNA       Sa gRNA scaffold: guide RNA scaffold for the Staphylococcus aureus CRISPR/Cas9 system
    369..609     -  promoter       U6 promoter: RNA polymerase III promoter for human U6 snRNA
    712..823     -  polyA_signal   bGH poly(A) signal: bovine growth hormone polyadenylation signal
    855..883     -  CDS            3xHA (fragment): three tandem HA epitope tags
    894..910     -  CDS            3xHA (fragment): three tandem HA epitope tags
    921..937     -  CDS            3xHA (fragment): three tandem HA epitope tags
    944..991     -  CDS            nucleoplasmin NLS: bipartite nuclear localization signal from nucleoplasmin
    992..4147    -  CDS            cas9: CAS9_STAAU - Experimental evidence at protein level: Swiss-Prot protein existence level 1. CRISPR (clustered regularly interspaced short palindromic repeat) is an adaptive immune system that provides protection against mobile genetic elements (viruses, transposable elements and conjugative plasmids). CRISPR clusters contain spacers, sequences complementary to antecedent mobile elements, and target invading nucleic acids. CRISPR clusters are transcribed and processed into CRISPR RNA (crRNA). In type II CRISPR systems correct processing of pre-crRNA requires a trans- encoded small RNA (tracrRNA)
   4223..4426    -  promoter       CMV promoter: human cytomegalovirus (CMV) immediate early promoter
   4427..4806    -  enhancer       CMV enhancer: human cytomegalovirus immediate early enhancer
   4865..4892    -  repeat_region  AAV2 ITR (fragment): inverted terminal repeat of adeno-associated virus serotype 2 inverted
   4921..4948    -  repeat_region  AAV2 ITR (fragment): inverted terminal repeat of adeno-associated virus serotype 2 inverted
   5021..5609    -  rep_origin     ori: high-copy-number ColE1/pMB1/pBR322/pUC origin of replication
   5780..6640    -  CDS            AmpR: β-lactamase; bla; confers resistance to ampicillin, carbenicillin, and related antibiotics
   6641..6745    -  promoter       AmpR promoter: bla
   6840..6875    +  CDS            rop (fragment): Rop protein, which maintains plasmids at low copy number; rop
   6977..7026    +  misc_feature   bom (fragment): basis of mobility region from pBR322
   7027..34      -  rep_origin     f1 ori (across the origin) (sequence partly withheld): f1 bacteriophage origin of replication; arrow indicates direction of (+) strand synthesis
>Addgene plasmid #184295 | pX601-AAV-CMV::NLS-SaCas9-NLS-3xHA-bGHpA;U6::BsaI-sgRNA-Adrb1 | addgene full sequence | sequence record 362042 | Addgene NGS Result
[52 nt withheld, positions 1-52]
TATGCGGTGTGAAATACCGCACAGATGCGTAAGGAGAAAATACCGCATCAGGCGCCCCTGCAGGCAGCTG
CGCGCTCGCTCGCTCACTGAGGCCGCCCGGGCAAAGCCCGGGCGTCGGGCGACCTTTGGTCGCCCGGCCT
CAGTGAGCGAGCGAGCGCGCAGAGAGGGAGTGGCCAACTCCATCACTAGGGGTTCCTGCGGCCGCAAAAA
TCTCGCCAACAAGTTGACGAGATAAACACGGCATTTTGCCTTGTTTTAGTAGATTCTGTTTCCAGAGTAC
TAAAACGGTCCACTGCTGCGACAGCGGCGGTGTTTCGTCCTTTCCACAAGATATATAAAGCCAAGAAATC
GAAATACTTTCAAGTTACGGTAAGCATATGATAGTCCATTTTAAAACATAATTTTAAAACTGCAAACTAC
CCAAGAAATTATTACTTTCTACGTCACGTATTTTGTACTAATATCTTTGTGTTTACAGTCAAATTAATTC
CAATTATCTCTCTAACAGCCTTGTATCGTATATGCAAATATGAAGGAATCATGGGAAATAGGCCCTCGGT
ACCTCCCCAGCATGCCTGCTATTCTCTTCCCAATCCTCCCCCTTGCTGTCCTGCCCCACCCCACCCCCCA
GAATAGAATGACACCTACTCAGACAATGCGATGCAATTTCCTCATTTTATTAGGAAAGGACAGTGGGAGT
GGCACCTTCCAGGGTCAAGGAAGGCACGGGGGAGGGGCAAACAACAGATGGCTGGCAACTAGAAGGCACA
GTCGAGGCTGATCAGCGAGCTCTAGGAATTCTTAAGCGTAATCTGGAACATCGTATGGGTAAGCGTAATC
TGGAACATCGTATGGGTAAGCGTAATCTGGAACATCGTATGGGTAGGATCCCTTTTTCTTTTTTGCCTGG
CCGGCCTTTTTCGTGGCCGCCGGCCTTTTGCCCTTTTTGATGATCTGAGGGTGCTTCTTAGATTTCACTT
CATACAGGTTGCCCAGAATGTCTGTGCTGTACTTCTTAATGCTCTGGGTCTTGGAGGCGATTGTCTTAAT
GATCCTGGGGGGCCTCTTGTCGTTCATGTTTTCCAGGTACTCGCGGTAGGTGATGTCGATCATGTTCACT
TCGATCCGGTTCAGCAGGTCGTTGTTCACGCCGATCACTCTATACAGCTCGCCGTTGATCTTGATCAGAT
CGTTGTTGTAGAAGGAGGCGATAAACTCGGCCTGGTTGCTGATCTTCTTCAGCTTCTTAGCTTCCTCATA
GCACTTGCTATTCACTTCGTAGTAGTTTTCTTTTTTGATCACATCCAGATTCTTCACGGTCACGAACTTG
TACACGCCATTGTCCAGGTACACGTCGAATCTGTAGGGCTTCAGGGACAGCTTCACGACCTTGTTTCTGC
TGTTGGGGTAGTCGTCGGTGATGTCCAGATGGGCGTTCAGTTTGTTGCCGTAATACTTAATCTTCTTGAT
CACGGGGCCGTTGTCCTTTTTGGAGTACTTGGTCAGGTAGTTCCCGGTTTCCTCGTAGTACTTGTACAGG
GGATTCTTCTCGTCGCCGTACTGTTCCATAATCAGCTTCAGTTTCTGGTAGGTCTGGGGGTCGTGGTGGT
ACATCAGCAGCTTTTCGGGGCTCTTGTTGATCAGCTTTTTCAGCTTGTCATTGTCCTTGTCGTACAGGCC
GTTCAGATTGTTCACGATCAGGGTGTTGCCCTTGTCGTCCTTCCGGGTGGAGTACAGGGTGTCGTTAATC
AGCTCTCTATTAGGCTTCTTGTCCACCCGGTGGCTGTACTTGTAGTCCTTGAAGTCCTTAATGTGCTTGA
TCTGGTGGGGGGTGATGAAGATCTCTTTGTACTCCTGCTCGGTTTCGATCTCGGGCATGCTCTCGGCCTG
CTTTTCCTCGAACATCTGGTTTTCCATCACTTTTTTGGCCTTGTCCAGTTTCTTCCACTCTTTGAAGATG
AAATCGGCGTTGGCAATGATCAGGGCGTCCTCGGCGTGGTGCTTGTACCCCTTGTTCCGCTCTTTCTTAA
ACTTCCACTTCCGCCGCAGAAAGCTGGTGAAGCCGCCATTGATGGACTTCACTTTCACGTCCAGGTTGTT
CACTCTGAAGTAGCTCCGCAGCAGGTTCATCAGGCCTCTGGTGGCGTATCTGGTATCCACCAGGTTCCGG
TTGATGAAGTCTTTCTGCACGGAGAACCTGTTGATGTCCCGTTCTTCCAGCAGATACTCTTTCTTGGTCT
TGCTGATTCTGCCCTTGCCCTTGGCCAGATTCAGGATGTGCTTCTTGAAGGTTTCGTAGCTGATCTTGCT
GTCGCTGCTGCTCAGGTACTGGAATGGGGTCCGGTTGCCCTTCTTGCTGTTTTCTTCCTGCTTCACGAGC
ACCTTGTTGTTGAAGCTGTTGTCGAAGGACACGCTTCTGGGGATGATGTGGTCCACCTCATAGTTGAAGG
GGTTGTTCAGCAGATCTTCCAGAGGGATGGCTTCCAGGCTGTACAGGCACTTGCCTTCCTGCATGTCGTG
CAGCTTGATCTTCTCGATCAGGTACTTGGCGTTCTCTTTGCCGGTGGTCCGGATGATTTCCTCGATCCGC
TCGTTGGTCTGCCGGTTCCGCTTCTGCATCTCGTTGATCATTTTCTGGGCGTCCTTGGAGTTCTTCTCGC
GGGCCAGCTCGATAATGATGTCGTTGGGCAGGCCGTACTTCTTGATGATGGCGTTGATCACTTTGATGCT
CTGGATGAAGCTTCTCTTCACGACGGGGCTCAGGATGAAGTCGTCCACCAGGGTGGTGGGGATCTCTTTC
TGCTGGGACAGGTCCACCTTCTTGGGCACCAGCTTCAGCCGGTTGAAGATAGCGATCTGGTTGTCGTTGG
TGTGCCACAGCTCGTCCAGGATCAGGTTGATGGCCTTCAGGCTCAGGTTGTGGGTGCCGGTATAGCCCTT
CAGATTAGAGATCTGCTCGATCTCTTCCTGGGTCAGCTCGGAGTTCAGATTGGTCAGTTCTTCCTGGATG
TCCTCGCTGCTCTGGTAGATGGTCAGGATCTTGGCAATCTGATCCAGCAGCTCGGCGTTCTCAATAATCT
CTTTCCGGGCGGTAATGTCCTTGATGTCGTGGTACACCTTCAGGTTGGTGAACTCGGGCTTGCCGGTGCT
GGTCACTCTGTAGCCCTTAATATCCTCTTCGTTCACGAGGATTTCTTTGGCGATCTGCTTCAGGGTGGGC
TTCTTCTTCTGCTTGAACACGTTCTCGATGATCTGGAACTTCTCGTAATATTCCAGCTTCTCGTTCTCGT
CCCTGGTGATCACGAGATTGTTCAGGTCGTTCAGGGCGTTGTACAGGTCGGCGTTGTAGGCGTACTTCAC
GCTCCGCAGTTCCTCGGGGAAGTAGGTGCAGTGGCCCATCAGCATCTCGTACCATTCTTTGATGTCCTTC
CAGCCGAAGGGGCTGCCCTCGCCAGGTCCCTCATAGTAGGTCCGCCGGGTTTCCAGCAGGTCGATGTAGG
TGTCGATGAAGCTCTGGTCCAGCTGGTGGTAGGCCTTCTGCACCTTCAGCAGCTGTTTGGCTTCTTTCAC
GTAGTCGCTGGTCTTGAATCTGTTGATGCTGCCCCGCACTTCGCCGTCTTTCTTCAGCCGTTCCAGCTGC
AGTTCGGCCACGTATTTCTCTTCCAGGGCCTTGCTGTTCCGGCTGATCTGCTCTTTGGTGGACAGCTCGT
TGCCGGTGTCCTCTTCCACCTCGTTCACGTTGTGCACGCCTCTTCTCTTGGCCAGGTGCAGCAGGGCGGC
AGAGAACTCTTCCTCGCTCAGCTTCTGGCTCAGGCCCTTCACTCTGGCCTCGTAGGGGTTGATGCCGCTC
AGCTCGCTGTGGTCGGTCAGCAGGTTGTAGTCGAACAGCAGCTTCTTCACTCTCTGGATTCTATGCCGCC
TCCGCCGCTTCAGCCTTCTGGCGCCTCTCTTGCTCCGCCTGCCCTCGTTGTTTTCCACGTTGGCCTCTTT
GAACAGCCGCACGCCGGCATCGATCACGTCCCGTGTCTCGTAGTCGATGATGCCGTAGCCCACGCTGGTG
ATGCCGATGTCCAGGCCCAGGATGTAGTTCCGCTTGGCTGCTGGGACTCCGTGGATACCGACCTTCCGCT
TCTTCTTTGGGGCCATGGTGGCACCGGTAGTTAGCCAGAGAGCTCTGCTTATATAGACCTCCCACCGTAC
ACGCCTACCGCCCATTTGCGTCAATGGGGCGGAGTTGTTACGACATTTTGGAAAGTCCCGTTGATTTTGG
TGCCAAAACAAACTCCCATTGACGTCAATGGGGTGGAGACTTGGAAATCCCCGTGAGTCAAACCGCTATC
CACGCCCATTGATGTACTGCCAAAACCGCATCACCATGGTAATAGCGATGACTAATACGTAGATGTACTG
CCAAGTAGGAAAGTCCCATAAGGTCATGTACTGGGCATAATGCCAGGCGGGCCATTTACCGTCATTGACG
TCAATAGGGGGCGTACTTGGCATATGATACACTTGATGTACTGCCAAGTGGGCAGTTTACCGTAAATACT
CCACCCATTGACGTCAATGGAAAGTCCCTATTGGCGTTACTATGGGAACATACGTCATTATTGACGTCAA
TGGGCGGGGGTCGTTGGGCGGTCAGCCAGGCGGGCCATTTACCGTAAGTTATGTAACGCGGAACTCCATA
TATGGGCTATGAACTAATGACCCCGTAATTGATTACTATTAATAACTAGTCAATAATCAATGTCAACGCC
TCGAGTCTAGAGGCCGCAGGAACCCCTAGTGATGGAGTTGGCCACTCCCTCTCTGCGCGCTCGCTCGCTC
ACTGAGGCCGGGCGACCAAAGGTCGCCCGACGCCCGGGCGGCCTCAGTGAGCGAGCGAGCGCGCAGCTGC
CTGCAGGACATGTGAGCAAAAGGCCAGCAAAAGGCCAGGAACCGTAAAAAGGCCGCGTTGCTGGCGTTTT
TCCATAGGCTCCGCCCCCCTGACGAGCATCACAAAAATCGACGCTCAAGTCAGAGGTGGCGAAACCCGAC
AGGACTATAAAGATACCAGGCGTTTCCCCCTGGAAGCTCCCTCGTGCGCTCTCCTGTTCCGACCCTGCCG
CTTACCGGATACCTGTCCGCCTTTCTCCCTTCGGGAAGCGTGGCGCTTTCTCATAGCTCACGCTGTAGGT
ATCTCAGTTCGGTGTAGGTCGTTCGCTCCAAGCTGGGCTGTGTGCACGAACCCCCCGTTCAGCCCGACCG
CTGCGCCTTATCCGGTAACTATCGTCTTGAGTCCAACCCGGTAAGACACGACTTATCGCCACTGGCAGCA
GCCACTGGTAACAGGATTAGCAGAGCGAGGTATGTAGGCGGTGCTACAGAGTTCTTGAAGTGGTGGCCTA
ACTACGGCTACACTAGAAGAACAGTATTTGGTATCTGCGCTCTGCTGAAGCCAGTTACCTTCGGAAAAAG
AGTTGGTAGCTCTTGATCCGGCAAACAAACCACCGCTGGTAGCGGTGGTTTTTTTGTTTGCAAGCAGCAG
ATTACGCGCAGAAAAAAAGGATCTCAAGAAGATCCTTTGATCTTTTCTACGGGGTCTGACGCTCAGTGGA
ACGAAAACTCACGTTAAGGGATTTTGGTCATGAGATTATCAAAAAGGATCTTCACCTAGATCCTTTTAAA
TTAAAAATGAAGTTTTAAATCAATCTAAAGTATATATGAGTAAACTTGGTCTGACAGTTACCAATGCTTA
ATCAGTGAGGCACCTATCTCAGCGATCTGTCTATTTCGTTCATCCATAGTTGCCTGACTCCCCGTCGTGT
AGATAACTACGATACGGGAGGGCTTACCATCTGGCCCCAGTGCTGCAATGATACCGCGGCTTCCACGCTC
ACCGGCTCCAGATTTATCAGCAATAAACCAGCCAGCCGGAAGGGCCGAGCGCAGAAGTGGTCCTGCAACT
TTATCCGCCTCCATCCAGTCTATTAATTGTTGCCGGGAAGCTAGAGTAAGTAGTTCGCCAGTTAATAGTT
TGCGCAACGTTGTTGCCATTGCTACAGGCATCGTGGTGTCACGCTCGTCGTTTGGTATGGCTTCATTCAG
CTCCGGTTCCCAACGATCAAGGCGAGTTACATGATCCCCCATGTTGTGCAAAAAAGCGGTTAGCTCCTTC
GGTCCTCCGATCGTTGTCAGAAGTAAGTTGGCCGCAGTGTTATCACTCATGGTTATGGCAGCACTGCATA
ATTCTCTTACTGTCATGCCATCCGTAAGATGCTTTTCTGTGACTGGTGAGTACTCAACCAAGTCATTCTG
AGAATAGTGTATGCGGCGACCGAGTTGCTCTTGCCCGGCGTCAATACGGGATAATACCGCGCCACATAGC
AGAACTTTAAAAGTGCTCATCATTGGAAAACGTTCTTCGGGGCGAAAACTCTCAAGGATCTTACCGCTGT
TGAGATCCAGTTCGATGTAACCCACTCGTGCACCCAACTGATCTTCAGCATCTTTTACTTTCACCAGCGT
TTCTGGGTGAGCAAAAACAGGAAGGCAAAATGCCGCAAAAAAGGGAATAAGGGCGACACGGAAATGTTGA
ATACTCATACTCTTCCTTTTTCAATATTATTGAAGCATTTATCAGGGTTATTGTCTCATGAGCGGATACA
TATTTGAATGTATTTAGAAAAATAAACAAATAGGGGTTCCGCGCACATTTCCCCGAAAAGTGCCACCTGA
CGTCTAAGAAACCATTATTATCATGACATTAACCTATAAAAATAGGCGTATCACGAGGCCCTTTCGTCTC
GCGCGTTTCGGTGATGACGGTGAAAACCTCTGACACATGCAGCTCCCGGAGACGGTCACAGCTTGTCTGT
AAGCGGATGCCGGGAGCAGACAAGCCCGTCAGGGCGCGTCAGCGGGTGTTGGCGGGTGTCGGGGCTGGCT
TAACTATGCGGCATCAGAGCAGATTGTACTGAGAGTGCACCATAAAATTGTAAACGTTAATATTTTGTTA
AAATTCGCGTTAAATTTTTGTTAAATCAGCTCATTTTTTAACCAATAGACCGAAATCGGCAAAATCCCTT
ATAAATCAAAAGAATAGCCCGAGATAGAGT
[37 nt withheld, positions 7153-7189]
AAAGAACGTGGACTCCAACGTCAAAGG
[141 nt withheld, positions 7217-7357]
G
[46 nt withheld, positions 7359-7404]
A
[43 nt withheld, positions 7406-7448]
